Addgene plasmid #248147: pAvA143
Purpose: mutated LuxR transcriptional activator for expression in yeast: fused with Gal4 activation domain with 'gen2' mutations
Depositing lab: Emil Jensen. Depositing organization: Danmarks Tekniske Universitet. Publication: Engineering N-acyl-homoserine lactone-based quorum-sensing circuit for dynamic regulatory control in Saccharomyces cerevisiae. van Aalst ACA, Holtz M, Lyskjaer Jensen M, Schroder T, Crocoll C, Poborsky M, Damgaard Jensen E, Krogh Jensen M. Commun Biol. 2025 Nov 27. doi: 10.1038/s42003-025-09163-9. PubMed 41310402.
Backbone
  Vector backbone: pCfB3035
  Backbone size w/o insert (bp): 4405
  Vector type: Yeast Expression ; integration vector
Growth in bacteria
  Bacterial resistance: Ampicillin, 100 μg/mL
  Growth temperature: 37°C
  Growth strain: DH5alpha
  Copy number: High Copy
Gene/Insert
  Gene/Insert name: luxR (gen3 mutations)
  Species: Vibrio fischeri
  Insert size (bp): 1125
  Mutation: Gal4_AD: F51 (TTC→TTT), G88E. LuxR: K53E, N86Y, I119V
  Promoter: pPGK1
  Tag / fusion protein: Gal4 activation domain; nuclear localization signal
  Cloning method: Other
  Sequencing primers: 5′ gtacaggatacgctaattgc; 3′ acacgcctgttacttcttgc
Resource information
  A portion of this plasmid was derived from a plasmid made by: Original coding sequence of luxR was derived from Addgene plasmid #165971, which we fused with Gal4_AD and subjected to mutagenesis and selected this variant.
Terms and licenses: Academic/Nonprofit Terms; Industry Terms: Not Available to Industry
Depositor comments: Please visit https://doi.org/10.21203/rs.3.rs-6620198/v1 for Research Square preprint.
How to cite: pAvA143 was a gift from Emil Jensen (Addgene plasmid # 248147 ; http://n2t.net/addgene:248147 ; RRID:Addgene_248147)
