[The description below was written by a language model from this plasmid's Addgene catalogue record and pLannotate feature annotations shown in this document.]
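Description:
pAvA143 is a yeast integration vector built on the pCfB3035 backbone for expressing an engineered, mutated LuxR transcriptional activator in Saccharomyces cerevisiae. It is propagated in E. coli as a high-copy plasmid through a ColE1/pUC-type origin and selected with ampicillin via the β-lactamase gene. The feature table shows no yeast replication origin, consistent with chromosomal integration rather than episomal maintenance. It also shows no intact yeast selection marker, and the record does not state how integrants are selected. A fragment matching the yeast ADP1 gene probably belongs to a genomic homology region that directs integration, but the record does not name the target locus. Two minimal FRT sites are annotated on either side of the expression region, along with small remnants of KanR, lacZα and rrnB terminators that are non-functional backbone leftovers.

The payload is a single fusion open reading frame: the Gal4 activation domain, then an SV40 nuclear localization signal, then luxR from Vibrio (Aliivibrio) fischeri. According to the catalogue it is driven by the constitutive PGK1 promoter, which the feature table does not annotate, and it ends at the ADH1 terminator. LuxR binds N-acyl-homoserine lactone autoinducer, so the fusion turns this bacterial quorum-sensing regulator into a nuclear, ligand-responsive activator for yeast. This variant came from mutagenesis and selection and carries G88E plus a silent F51 codon change in the Gal4 domain, and K53E, N86Y and I119V in LuxR. The record is inconsistent about the variant's generation, calling it "gen2" in the purpose field and "gen3" in the insert name. The plasmid is intended for building homoserine-lactone-based quorum-sensing circuits for dynamic regulatory control in yeast.
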