Features (pLannotate 1.2.2; 17 found; start..end, strand, type, name):
    862..958     -  promoter       AmpR promoter (fragment): bla
    988..1012    -  CDS            KanR (fragment): aminoglycoside phosphotransferase; aph(3')-Ia; confers resistance to kanamycin
   1041..1156    +  ncRNA          5S rRNA: Accession: RF00001 - 5S ribosomal RNA
   1160..1200    +  terminator     rrnB T1 terminator (fragment): transcription terminator T1 from the E. coli rrnB gene
   1244..1277    +  protein_bind   FRT (minimal): supports FLP-mediated excision but not integration (Turan and Bode, 2011) FLP recombinase from the Saccharomyces cerevisiae 2μ plasmid
   1882..2013    -  CDS            ADP1 (fragment): ADP1_YEAST - Experimental evidence at protein level: Swiss-Prot protein existence level 1. From Saccharomyces cerevisiae (strain ATCC 204508 / S288c) (Baker's yeast).
   2904..3245    +  CDS            GAL4 activation domain: activation domain of the GAL4 transcriptional activator; Saccharomyces cerevisiae GAL4 (truncated)
   3255..3274    +  CDS            SV40 NLS (fragment): nuclear localization signal of SV40 (simian virus 40) large T antigen
   3279..4022    +  CDS            luxR: LUXR_ALIFS - Experimental evidence at protein level: Swiss-Prot protein existence level 1. Transcriptional activator of the bioluminescence operon. Binds to the OHHL autoinducer. From Aliivibrio fischeri (Vibrio fischeri).
   4064..4229    +  terminator     ADH1 terminator: S. cerevisiae ADH1; transcription terminator for the S. cerevisiae alcohol dehydrogenase 1 (ADH1) gene
   4256..4274    -  promoter       T7 promoter: promoter for bacteriophage T7 RNA polymerase
   4282..4333    +  CDS            lacZα (fragment): LacZα fragment of β-galactosidase; lacZ fragment
   4849..4882    -  protein_bind   FRT (minimal): supports FLP-mediated excision but not integration (Turan and Bode, 2011) FLP recombinase from the Saccharomyces cerevisiae 2μ plasmid
   5352..5371    +  CDS            lacZα (fragment): LacZα fragment of β-galactosidase; lacZ fragment
   5396..5413    -  terminator     rrnB T2 terminator (fragment): transcription terminator T2 from the E. coli rrnB gene
   5638..6226    -  rep_origin     ori: high-copy-number ColE1/pMB1/pBR322/pUC origin of replication
   6348..859     -  CDS            AmpR (across the origin): β-lactamase; bla; confers resistance to ampicillin, carbenicillin, and related antibiotics
>Addgene plasmid #248147 | pAvA143 | addgene full sequence | sequence record 497172 | Addgene NGS Result
ACCAATGCTTAATCAGTGAGGCACCTATCTCAGCGATCTGTCTATTTCGTTCATCCATAGTTGCCTGACT
CCCCGTCGTGTAGATAACTACGATACGGGAGGGCTTACCATCTGGCCCCAGCGCTGCGATGATACCGCGA
GAACCACGCTCACCGGCTCCGGATTTATCAGCAATAAACCAGCCAGCCGGAAGGGCCGAGCGCAGAAGTG
GTCCTGCAACTTTATCCGCCTCCATCCAGTCTATTAATTGTTGCCGGGAAGCTAGAGTAAGTAGTTCGCC
AGTTAATAGTTTGCGCAACGTTGTTGCCATCGCTACAGGCATCGTGGTGTCACGCTCGTCGTTTGGTATG
GCTTCATTCAGCTCCGGTTCCCAACGATCAAGGCGAGTTACATGATCCCCCATGTTGTGCAAAAAAGCGG
TTAGCTCCTTCGGTCCTCCGATCGTTGTCAGAAGTAAGTTGGCCGCAGTGTTATCACTCATGGTTATGGC
AGCACTGCATAATTCTCTTACTGTCATGCCATCCGTAAGATGCTTTTCTGTGACTGGTGAGTACTCAACC
AAGTCATTCTGAGAATAGTGTATGCGGCGACCGAGTTGCTCTTGCCCGGCGTCAATACGGGATAATACCG
CGCCACATAGCAGAACTTTAAAAGTGCTCATCATTGGAAAACGTTCTTCGGGGCGAAAACTCTCAAGGAT
CTTACCGCTGTTGAGATCCAGTTCGATGTAACCCACTCGTGCACCCAACTGATCTTCAGCATCTTTTACT
TTCACCAGCGTTTCTGGGTGAGCAAAAACAGGAAGGCAAAATGCCGCAAAAAAGGGAATAAGGGCGACAC
GGAAATGTTGAATACTCATATTCTTCCTTTTTCAATATTATTGAAGCATTTATCAGGGTTATTGTCTCAT
GAGCGGATACATATTTGAATGTATTTAGAAAAATAAACAAATAGGGGTCAGTGTTACAACCAATTAACCA
ATTCTGAACATTATCGCGAGCCCATTTATACCTGAATATGGCTCATAACACCCCTTGTTTGCCTGGCGGC
AGTAGCGCGGTGGTCCCACCTGACCCCATGCCGAACTCAGAAGTGAAACGCCGTAGCGCCGATGGTAGTG
TGGGGACTCCCCATGCGAGAGTAGGGAACTGCCAGGCATCAAATAAAACGAAAGGCTCAGTCGAAAGACT
GGGCCTTTCGCCCGGGCTAATTATGGGGTGTCGCCCTTATTCGACTCTATAGTGAAGTTCCTATTCTCTA
GAAAGTATAGGAACTTCTGAAGTGGGGATTTAAATGCGGCCGCGCTGAGGGTTTAATCCCAAAGCTAAGA
GTCCCATTTTATTCTTCTATATGTATATTTTCGATACTCTAAACCACCCTACAATGTAGCCCTATACTAA
ATCTGCTCAATTTTCAGCTTCTACAAGTGACTCGAGGCCACGTGGAAAGATCCAACTACTCCAGCACAAC
GATTCAATATAATCGATTGCTCCACTCATAAGAGGCAAGAACAAGCTTCAACTTTTGGTAAGCCGCCGTT
TATAAACAGGGAAGATGTCCTTTGTCAAGGGAGGCACAGAGCATGGCCAATTTGGCAAATTGCAGGTTTT
TCTGAGTGAAAAATGAAAAAGCATTGTAGTAGAGTCGGCTCACTGAAAAACCGGGGAGGACGAAAAGGTT
TCCAGCCACAGTTGTAGTCACGTGCGCGCCATGCTGACTAATGGCAGCCGTCGTTGGGCAGAAGAGAATT
AGTATGGTACAGGATACGCTAATTGCGCTCCAACTACCAAGGTTGTTGAGGGAACACTGGGGCAATAGGC
TGTCGCCATTCAAGAGCAGATTAAGTCCTCAGCGAGCTCGCATGGAATGCGTGCGATAGTGCGATAGACG
CGAATTTTTCGAAGAAGTACCTTCAAAGAATGGGGTCTTATCTTGTTTTGCAAGTACCACTGAGCAGGAT
AATAATAGAAATGATAATATACTATAGTAGAGATAACGTCGATGACTTCCCATACTGTAATTGCTTTTAG
TTGTGTATTTTTAGTGTGCAAGTTTCTGTAAATCGATTAATTTTTTTTTCTTTCCTCTTTTTATTAACCT
TAATTTTTATTTTAGATTCCTGACTTCAACTCAAGACGCACAGATATTATAACATCTGCATAATAGGCAT
TTGCAAGAATTACTCGTGAGTAAGGAAAGAGTGAGGAACTATCGCATACCTGCATTTAAAGATGCCGATT
TGGGCGCGAATCCTTTATTTTGGCTTCACCCTCATACTATTATCAGGGCCAGAAAAAGGAAGTGTTTCCC
TCCTTCTTGAATTGATGTTACCCTCATAAAGCACGTGGCCTCTTATCGAGAAAGAAATTACCGTCGCTCG
TGATTTGTTTGCAAAAAGAACAAAACTGAAAAAACCCAGACACGCTCGACTTCCTGTCTTCCTATTGATT
GCAGCTTCCAATTTCGTCACACAACAAGGTCCTAGCGACGGCTCACAGGTTTTGTAACAAGCAATCGAAG
GTTCTGGAATGGCGGGAAAGGGTTTAGTACCACATGCTATGATGCCCACTGTGATCTCCAGAGCAAAGTT
CGTTCGATCGTACTGTTACTCTCTCTCTTTCAAACAGAATTGTCCGAATCGTGTGACAACAACAGCCTGT
TCTCACACACTCTTTTCTTCTAACCAAGGGGGTGGTTTAGTTTAGTAGAACCTCGTGAAACTTACATTTA
CATATATATAAACTTGCATAAATTGGTCAATGCAAGAAATACATATTTGGTCTTTTCTAATTCGTAGTTT
TTCAAGTTCTTAGATGCTTTCTTTTTCTCTTTTTTACAGATCATCAAGGAAGTAATTATCTACTTTTTAC
AACAAATATAAAACAACCTGCACTAAAACAATGGCCAATTTTAATCAAAGTGGGAATATTGCTGATAGCT
CATTGTCCTTCACTTTCACTAACAGTAGCAACGGTCCGAACCTCATAACAACTCAAACAAATTCTCAAGC
GCTTTCACAACCAATTGCCTCCTCTAACGTTCATGATAACTTTATGAATAATGAAATCACGGCTAGTAAA
ATTGATGATGGTAATAATTCAAAACCACTGTCACCTGGTTGGACGGACCAAACTGCGTATAACGCGTTTG
GAATCACTACAGAGATGTTTAATACCACTACAATGGATGATGTATATAACTATCTATTCGATGATGAAGA
TACCCCACCAAACCCAAAAAAAGAGCCAGGTCCACCAAAAAAGAAGAGAAAGGTTGAAAACATCAACGCT
GATGACACCTACAGAATCATCAACAAGATTAAGGCTTGCAGGTCTAACAACGATATTAACCAGTGTTTGT
CCGACATGACCAAGATGGTTCATTGCGAATATTACTTGTTGGCCATCATCTACCCACACTCTATGGTTGA
GTCCGACATTTCCATTTTGGACAACTACCCAAAAAAATGGCGTCAGTATTACGATGATGCCAACTTGATT
AAGTACGACCCAATCGTTGATTACTCCTACTCTAATCATTCTCCCATCAACTGGAACATCTTCGAAAACA
ATGCCGTCAACAAAAAGTCCCCAAACGTTATCAAAGAAGCTAAGACCTATGGTTTGGTTACCGGTTTTTC
TTTCCCAATTCATACCGCTAACAATGGTTTCGGTATGTTGTCTTTTGCCCACTCTGAAAAGGATAACTAC
ATCGACTCATTATTCTTGCATGCCTGCATGAACATTCCATTGATAGTTCCATCTCTGGTCGATAACTATA
GGAAGATTAACATTGCCAACAACAAGTCCAACAACGATTTGACCAAAAGGGAAAAAGAATGTTTGGCTTG
GGCTTGCGAAGGTAAATCTTCTAGGGATATTTCCAAGATTTTGGGTTGCTCTGAAAGAACCGTTACTTTC
CATTTGACTAACGCCCAAATGAAGTTGAACACTACCAACAGATGCCAGTCTATTTCTAAGGCTATTTTGA
CCGGTGCTATTGATTGTCCATACTTTAAGAATTAAAGGACAGATGTAGATACGTTGTTGACACTTCTAAA
TAAGCGAATTTCTTATGATTTATGATTTTTATTATTAAATAAGTTATAAAAAAAATAAGTGTATACAAAT
TTTAAAGTGACTCTTAGGTTTTAAAACGAAAATTCTTATTCTTGAGTAACTCTTTCCTGTAGGTCAGGTT
GCTTTCTCAGGTATAGCATGAGGTCGCTCACCGCGTTATCGCGTACCCAATTCGCCCTATAGTGAGTCGT
ATTACGCGCGCTCACTGGCCGTCGTTTTACAACGTCGTGACTGGGAAAACCCTGGCGTTACCCCTGCAGG
ACTAGTGCTGAGGCATTAATACATGGGAAGATTCGCTTTTTTTTTTTGAATTACAATAGTATGTCTGATG
TCTGCAAGAAGTAACAGGCGTGTGCACAAGAATACGTGTGTGTGCGTAAGCGTATGCACTGGTGGCATAA
CTTATCTAAGAAGTATATATCACTGACATAGAAATGTAGATATACAGGTATTTTTCTCGATAATCGATAA
AAATCTCGTCGCGCTGAACCAAACTTGGTGGTTACGGAGAGTTTTTCTCTCATCATTACTGTCTTTCGCA
TTGATTTCCCCTTTGACCGATAAAATCCCTTGGATTCATAAGATTAAACAAAGAGGTGATCAAAGAGAAC
CCTGTGAAAGTTTATGTTTATAACCGGGCATAAAGTGAACTAGACACTTTCAAGAAGCCAACCAAAGCAT
GAGTAACGAAGCTTACCAGCATGATCATACCGTAAATCCTCACCAGATTAAGACCTCAGCGCGGCCGCAA
ATTTAAATAAAATGAAGTGAAGTTCCTATACTTTCTAGAGAATAGGAACTTCTATAGTGAGTCGAATAAG
GGCGACACAAAATTTATTCTAAATGCATAATAAATACTGATAACATCTTATAGTTTGTATTATATTTTGT
ATTATCGTTGACATGTATAATTTTGATATCAAAAACTGATTTTCCCTTTATTATTTTCGAGATTTATTTT
CTTAATTCTCTTTAACAAACTAGAAATATTGTATATACAAAAAATCATAAATAATAGATGAATAGTTTAA
TTATAGGTGTTCATCAATCGAAAAAGCAACGTATCTTATTTAAAGTGCGTTGCTTTTTTCTCATTTATAA
GGTTAAATAATTCTCATATATCAAGCAAAGTGACAGGCGCCCTTAAATATTCTGACAAATGCTCTTTCCC
TAAACTCCCCCCATAAAAAAACCCGCCGAAGCGGGTTTTTACGTTATTTGCGGATTAACGATTACTCGTT
ATCAGAACCGCCCAGGGGGCCCGAGCTTAAGACTGGCCGTCGTTTTACAACACAGAAAGAGTTTGTAGAA
ACGCAAAAAGGCCATCCGTCAGGGGCCTTCTGCTTAGTTTGATGCCTGGCAGTTCCCTACTCTCGCCTTC
CGCTTCCTCGCTCACTGACTCGCTGCGCTCGGTCGTTCGGCTGCGGCGAGCGGTATCAGCTCACTCAAAG
GCGGTAATACGGTTATCCACAGAATCAGGGGATAACGCAGGAAAGAACATGTGAGCAAAAGGCCAGCAAA
AGGCCAGGAACCGTAAAAAGGCCGCGTTGCTGGCGTTTTTCCATAGGCTCCGCCCCCCTGACGAGCATCA
CAAAAATCGACGCTCAAGTCAGAGGTGGCGAAACCCGACAGGACTATAAAGATACCAGGCGTTTCCCCCT
GGAAGCTCCCTCGTGCGCTCTCCTGTTCCGACCCTGCCGCTTACCGGATACCTGTCCGCCTTTCTCCCTT
CGGGAAGCGTGGCGCTTTCTCATAGCTCACGCTGTAGGTATCTCAGTTCGGTGTAGGTCGTTCGCTCCAA
GCTGGGCTGTGTGCACGAACCCCCCGTTCAGCCCGACCGCTGCGCCTTATCCGGTAACTATCGTCTTGAG
TCCAACCCGGTAAGACACGACTTATCGCCACTGGCAGCAGCCACTGGTAACAGGATTAGCAGAGCGAGGT
ATGTAGGCGGTGCTACAGAGTTCTTGAAGTGGTGGGCTAACTACGGCTACACTAGAAGAACAGTATTTGG
TATCTGCGCTCTGCTGAAGCCAGTTACCTTCGGAAAAAGAGTTGGTAGCTCTTGATCCGGCAAACAAACC
ACCGCTGGTAGCGGTGGTTTTTTTGTTTGCAAGCAGCAGATTACGCGCAGAAAAAAAGGATCTCAAGAAG
ATCCTTTGATCTTTTCTACGGGGTCTGACGCTCAGTGGAACGACGCGCGCGTAACTCACGTTAAGGGATT
TTGGTCATGAGCTTGCGCCGTCCCGTCAAGTCAGCGTAATGCTCTGCTT
